>Addgene plasmid #158158 | p663-UBC-V5-miniTurbo-V5-STOP_IDG-K | addgene full sequence | sequence record 314579 | Addgene NGS Result
CAATTTAGGTGGCACTTTTCGGGGAAATGTGCGCGGAACCCCTATTTGTTTATTTTTCTAAATACATTCA
AATATGTATCCGCTCATGAGACAATAACCCTGATAAATGCTTCAATAATATTGAAAAAGGAAGAGTATGA
GTATTCAACATTTCCGTGTCGCCCTTATTCCCTTTTTTGCGGCATTTTGCCTTCCTGTTTTTGCTCACCC
AGAAACGCTGGTGAAAGTAAAAGATGCTGAAGATCAGTTGGGTGCACGAGTGGGTTACATCGAACTGGAT
CTCAACAGCGGTAAGATCCTTGAGAGTTTTCGCCCCGAAGAACGTTTTCCAATGATGAGCACTTTTAAAG
TTCTGCTATGTGGCGCGGTATTATCCCGTATTGACGCCGGGCAAGAGCAACTCGGTCGCCGCATACACTA
TTCTCAGAATGACTTGGTTGAGTACTCACCAGTCACAGAAAAGCATCTTACGGATGGCATGACAGTAAGA
GAATTATGCAGTGCTGCCATAACCATGAGTGATAACACTGCGGCCAACTTACTTCTGACAACGATCGGAG
GACCGAAGGAGCTAACCGCTTTTTTGCACAACATGGGGGATCATGTAACTCGCCTTGATCGTTGGGAACC
GGAGCTGAATGAAGCCATACCAAACGACGAGCGTGACACCACGATGCCTGTAGCAATGGCAACAACGTTG
CGCAAACTATTAACTGGCGAACTACTTACTCTAGCTTCCCGGCAACAATTAATAGACTGGATGGAGGCGG
ATAAAGTTGCAGGACCACTTCTGCGCTCGGCCCTTCCGGCTGGCTGGTTTATTGCTGATAAATCTGGAGC
CGGTGAGCGTGGGTCTCGCGGTATCATTGCAGCACTGGGGCCAGATGGTAAGCCCTCCCGTATCGTAGTT
ATCTACACGACGGGGAGTCAGGCAACTATGGATGAACGAAATAGACAGATCGCTGAGATAGGTGCCTCAC
TGATTAAGCATTGGTAACTGTCAGACCAAGTTTACTCATATATACTTTAGATTGATTTAAAACTTCATTT
TTAATTTAAAAGGATCTAGGTGAAGATCCTTTTTGATAATCTCATGACCAAAATCCCTTAACGTGAGTTT
TCGTTCCACTGAGCGTCAGACCCCGTAGAAAAGATCAAAGGATCTTCTTGAGATCCTTTTTTTCTGCGCG
TAATCTGCTGCTTGCAAACAAAAAAACCACCGCTACCAGCGGTGGTTTGTTTGCCGGATCAAGAGCTACC
AACTCTTTTTCCGAAGGTAACTGGCTTCAGCAGAGCGCAGATACCAAATACTGTTCTTCTAGTGTAGCCG
TAGTTAGGCCACCACTTCAAGAACTCTGTAGCACCGCCTACATACCTCGCTCTGCTAATCCTGTTACCAG
TGGCTGCTGCCAGTGGCGATAAGTCGTGTCTTACCGGGTTGGACTCAAGACGATAGTTACCGGATAAGGC
GCAGCGGTCGGGCTGAACGGGGGGTTCGTGCACACAGCCCAGCTTGGAGCGAACGACCTACACCGAACTG
AGATACCTACAGCGTGAGCTATGAGAAAGCGCCACGCTTCCCGAAGGGAGAAAGGCGGACAGGTATCCGG
TAAGCGGCAGGGTCGGAACAGGAGAGCGCACGAGGGAGCTTCCAGGGGGAAACGCCTGGTATCTTTATAG
TCCTGTCGGGTTTCGCCACCTCTGACTTGAGCGTCGATTTTTGTGATGCTCGTCAGGGGGGCGGAGCCTA
TGGAAAAACGCCAGCAACGCGGCCTTTTTACGGTTCCTGGCCTTTTGCTGGCCTTTTGCTCACATGTTCT
TTCCTGCGTTATCCCCTGATTCTGTGGATAACCGTATTACCGCCTTTGAGTGAGCTGATACCGCTCGCCG
CAGCCGAACGACCGAGCGCAGCGAGTCAGTGAGCGAGGAAGCGGAAGAGCGCCCAATACGCAAACCGCCT
CTCCCCGCGCGTTGGCCGATTCATTAATGCAGCTGGCACGACAGGTTTCCCGACTGGAAAGCGGGCAGTG
AGCGCAACGCAATTAATGTGAGTTAGCTCACTCATTAGGCACCCCAGGCTTTACACTTTATGCTTCCGGC
TCGTATGTTGTGTGGAATTGTGAGCGGATAACAATTTCACACAGGAAACAGCTATGACCATGATTACGCC
AAGCGCGCAATTAACCCTCACTAAAGGGAACAAAAGCTGGAGCTGCAAGCTTAATGTAGTCTTATGCAAT
ACTCTTGTAGTCTTGCAACATGGTAACGATGAGTTAGCAACATGCCTTACAAGGAGAGAAAAAGCACCGT
GCATGCCGATTGGTGGAAGTAAGGTGGTACGATCGTGCCTTATTAGGAAGGCAACAGACGGGTCTGACAT
GGATTGGACGAACCACTGAATTGCCGCATTGCAGAGATATTGTATTTAAGTGCCTAGCTCGATACATAAA
CGGGTCTCTCTGGTTAGACCAGATCTGAGCCTGGGAGCTCTCTGGCTAACTAGGGAACCCACTGCTTAAG
CCTCAATAAAGCTTGCCTTGAGTGCTTCAAGTAGTGTGTGCCCGTCTGTTGTGTGACTCTGGTAACTAGA
GATCCCTCAGACCCTTTTAGTCAGTGTGGAAAATCTCTAGCAGTGGCGCCCGAACAGGGACTTGAAAGCG
AAAGGGAAACCAGAGGAGCTCTCTCGACGCAGGACTCGGCTTGCTGAAGCGCGCACGGCAAGAGGCGAGG
GGCGGCGACTGGTGAGTACGCCAAAAATTTTGACTAGCGGAGGCTAGAAGGAGAGAGATGGGTGCGAGAG
CGTCAGTATTAAGCGGGGGAGAATTAGATCGCGATGGGAAAAAATTCGGTTAAGGCCAGGGGGAAAGAAA
AAATATAAATTAAAACATATAGTATGGGCAAGCAGGGAGCTAGAACGATTCGCAGTTAATCCTGGCCTGT
TAGAAACATCAGAAGGCTGTAGACAAATACTGGGACAGCTACAACCATCCCTTCAGACAGGATCAGAAGA
ACTTAGATCATTATATAATACAGTAGCAACCCTCTATTGTGTGCATCAAAGGATAGAGATAAAAGACACC
AAGGAAGCTTTAGACAAGATAGAGGAAGAGCAAAACAAAAGTAAGACCACCGCACAGCAAGCGGCCGCTG
ATCTTCAGACCTGGAGGAGGAGATATGAGGGACAATTGGAGAAGTGAATTATATAAATATAAAGTAGTAA
AAATTGAACCATTAGGAGTAGCACCCACCAAGGCAAAGAGAAGAGTGGTGCAGAGAGAAAAAAGAGCAGT
GGGAATAGGAGCTTTGTTCCTTGGGTTCTTGGGAGCAGCAGGAAGCACTATGGGCGCAGCGTCAATGACG
CTGACGGTACAGGCCAGACAATTATTGTCTGGTATAGTGCAGCAGCAGAACAATTTGCTGAGGGCTATTG
AGGCGCAACAGCATCTGTTGCAACTCACAGTCTGGGGCATCAAGCAGCTCCAGGCAAGAATCCTGGCTGT
GGAAAGATACCTAAAGGATCAACAGCTCCTGGGGATTTGGGGTTGCTCTGGAAAACTCATTTGCACCACT
GCTGTGCCTTGGAATGCTAGTTGGAGTAATAAATCTCTGGAACAGATTTGGAATCACACGACCTGGATGG
AGTGGGACAGAGAAATTAACAATTACACAAGCTTAATACACTCCTTAATTGAAGAATCGCAAAACCAGCA
AGAAAAGAATGAACAAGAATTATTGGAATTAGATAAATGGGCAAGTTTGTGGAATTGGTTTAACATAACA
AATTGGCTGTGGTATATAAAATTATTCATAATGATAGTAGGAGGCTTGGTAGGTTTAAGAATAGTTTTTG
CTGTACTTTCTATAGTGAATAGAGTTAGGCAGGGATATTCACCATTATCGTTTCAGACCCACCTCCCAAC
CCCGAGGGGACCCGACAGGCCCGAAGGAATAGAAGAAGAAGGTGGAGAGAGAGACAGAGACAGATCCATT
CGATTAGTGAACGGATCTCGACGGTATCGGTTAACTTTTAAAAGAAAAGGGGGGATTGGGGGGTACAGTG
CAGGGGAAAGAATAGTAGACATAATAGCAACAGACATACAAACTAAAGAATTACAAAAACAAATTACAAA
ATTCAAAATTTTATCGTCCAGTGTGGTGGAATTCTGCAGATATCACAACTTTGTATAGAAAAGTTGGCCT
CCGCGCCGGGTTTTGGCGCCTCCCGCGGGCGCCCCCCTCCTCACGGCGAGCGCTGCCACGTCAGACGAAG
GGCGCAGCGAGCGTCCTGATCCTTCCGCCCGGACGCTCAGGACAGCGGCCCGCTGCTCATAAGACTCGGC
CTTAGAACCCCAGTATCAGCAGAAGGACATTTTAGGACGGGACTTGGGTGACTCTAGGGCACTGGTTTTC
TTTCCAGAGAGCGGAACAGGCGAGGAAAAGTAGTCCCTTCTCGGCGATTCTGCGGAGGGATCTCCGTGGG
GCGGTGAACGCCGATGATTATATAAGGACGCGCCGGGTGTGGCACAGCTAGTTCCGTCGCAGCCGGGATT
TGGGTCGCGGTTCTTGTTTGTGGATCGCTGTGATCGTCACTTGGTGAGTAGCGGGCTGCTGGGCTGGCCG
GGGCTTTCGTGGCCGCCGGGCCGCTCGGTGGGACGGAAGCGTGTGGAGAGACCGCCAAGGGCTGTAGTCT
GGGTCCGCGAGCAAGGTTGCCCTGAACTGGGGGTTGGGGGGAGCGCAGCAAAATGGCGGCTGTTCCCGAG
TCTTGAATGGAAGACGCTTGTGAGGCGGGCTGTGAGGTCGTTGAAACAAGGTGGGGGGCATGGTGGGCGG
CAAGAACCCAAGGTCTTGAGGCCTTCGCTAATGCGGGAAAGCTCTTATTCGGGTGAGATGGGCTGGGGCA
CCATCTGGGGACCCTGACGTGAAGTTTGTCACTGACTGGAGAACTCGGTTTGTCGTCTGTTGCGGGGGCG
GCAGTTATGGCGGTGCCGTTGGGCAGTGCACCCGTACCTTTGGGAGCGCGCGCCCTCGTCGTGTCGTGAC
GTCACCCGTTCTGTTGGCTTATAATGCAGGGTGGGGCCACCTGCCGGTAGGTGTGCGGTAGGCTTTTCTC
CGTCGCAGGACGCAGGGTTCGGGCCTAGGGTAGGCTCTCCTGAATCGACAGGCGCCGGACCTCTGGTGAG
GGGAGGGATAAGTGAGGCGTCAGTTTCTTTGGTCGGTTTTATGTACCTATCTTCTTAAGTAGCTGAAGCT
CCGGTTTTGAACTATGCGCTCGGGGTTGGCGAGTGTGTTTTGTGAAGTTTTTTAGGCACCTTTTGAAATG
TAATCATTTGGGTCAATATGTAATTTTCAGTGTTAGACTAGTAAATTGTCCGCTAAATTCTGGCCGTTTT
TGGCTTTTTTGTTAGACGGCCAACTTTTGTATACAAAGTGGCGAGGGGCTCGCATCTCTCCTTCACGCGC
CCGCCGCCCTACCTGAGGCCGCCATCCACGCCGGTTGAGTCGCGTTCTGCCGCCTCCCGCCTGTGGTGCC
TCCTGAACTGCGTCCGCCGTCTAGGTAAGTTTAAAGCTCAGGTCGAGACCGGGCCTTTGTCCGGCGCTCC
CTTGGAGCCTACCTAGACTCAGCCGGCTCTCCACGCTTTGCCTGACCCTGCTTGCTCAACTCTACGTCTT
TGTTTCGTTTTCTGTTCTGCGCCGTTACAGATCGGCACCATGGGTAAGCCTATCCCTAACCCTCTCCTCG
GTCTCGATTCTACAACTTTGTACAAAAAAGCAGGCTTAGCCACCATGGGAATCCCGCTGCTGAACGCTAA
ACAGATTCTGGGACAGCTGGACGGCGGGAGCGTGGCAGTCCTGCCTGTGGTCGACTCCACCAATCAGTAC
CTGCTGGATCGAATCGGCGAGCTGAAGAGTGGGGATGCTTGCATTGCAGAATATCAGCAGGCAGGGAGAG
GAAGCAGAGGGAGGAAATGGTTCTCTCCTTTTGGAGCTAACCTGTACCTGAGTATGTTTTGGCGCCTGAA
GCGGGGACCAGCAGCAATCGGCCTGGGCCCGGTCATCGGAATTGTCATGGCAGAAGCGCTGCGAAAGCTG
GGAGCAGACAAGGTGCGAGTCAAATGGCCCAATGACCTGTATCTGCAGGATAGAAAGCTGGCAGGCATCC
TGGTGGAGCTGGCCGGAATAACAGGCGATGCTGCACAGATCGTCATTGGCGCCGGGATTAACGTGGCTAT
GAGGCGCGTGGAGGAAAGCGTGGTCAATCAGGGCTGGATCACACTGCAGGAAGCAGGGATTAACCTGGAC
AGGAATACTCTGGCCGCTATGCTGATCCGAGAGCTGCGGGCAGCCCTGGAACTGTTCGAGCAGGAAGGCC
TGGCTCCATATCTGTCACGGTGGGAGAAGCTGGATAACTTCATCAATAGACCCGTGAAGCTGATCATTGG
GGACAAAGAGATTTTCGGGATTAGCCGGGGGATTGATAAACAGGGAGCCCTGCTGCTGGAACAGGACGGA
GTTATCAAACCCTGGATGGGCGGAGAAATCAGTCTGCGGTCTGCCGAAAAGGCTAGCGGCAAGCCCATCC
CCAACCCCCTGCTGGGCCTGGACAGCACCTAAAACCCAGCTTTCTTGTACAAAGTTGTGATATCCAGCAC
AGTGGCGGCCGCTCGACAATCAACCTCTGGATTACAAAATTTGTGAAAGATTGACTGGTATTCTTAACTA
TGTTGCTCCTTTTACGCTATGTGGATACGCTGCTTTAATGCCTTTGTATCATGCTATTGCTTCCCGTATG
GCTTTCATTTTCTCCTCCTTGTATAAATCCTGGTTGCTGTCTCTTTATGAGGAGTTGTGGCCCGTTGTCA
GGCAACGTGGCGTGGTGTGCACTGTGTTTGCTGACGCAACCCCCACTGGTTGGGGCATTGCCACCACCTG
TCAGCTCCTTTCCGGGACTTTCGCTTTCCCCCTCCCTATTGCCACGGCGGAACTCATCGCCGCCTGCCTT
GCCCGCTGCTGGACAGGGGCTCGGCTGTTGGGCACTGACAATTCCGTGGTGTTGTCGGGGAAGCTGACGT
CCTTTCCATGGCTGCTCGCCTGTGTTGCCACCTGGATTCTGCGCGGGACGTCCTTCTGCTACGTCCCTTC
GGCCCTCAATCCAGCGGACCTTCCTTCCCGCGGCCTGCTGCCGGCTCTGCGGCCTCTTCCGCGTCTTCGC
CTTCGCCCTCAGACGAGTCGGATCTCCCTTTGGGCCGCCTCCCCGCCTGGAATTCTACCGGGTAGGGGAG
GCGCTTTTCCCAAGGCAGTCTGGAGCATGCGCTTTAGCAGCCCCGCTGGGCACTTGGCGCTACACAAGTG
GCCTCTGGCCTCGCACACATTCCACATCCACCGGTAGGCGCCAACCGGCTCCGTTCTTTGGTGGCCCCTT
CGCGCCACCTTCTACTCCTCCCCTAGTCAGGAAGTTCCCCCCCGCCCCGCAGCTCGCGTCGTGCAGGACG
TGACAAATGGAAGTAGCACGTCTCACTAGTCTCGTGCAGATGGACAGCACCGCTGAGCAATGGAAGCGGG
TAGGCCTTTGGGGCAGCGGCCAATAGCAGCTTTGCTCCTTCGCTTTCTGGGCTCAGAGGCTGGGAAGGGG
TGGGTCCGGGGGCGGGCTCAGGGGCGGGCTCAGGGGCGGGGCGGGCGCCCGAAGGTCCTCCGGAGGCCCG
GCATTCTGCACGCTTCAAAAGCGCACGTCTGCCGCGCTGTTCTCCTCTTCCTCATCTCCGGGCCTTTCGA
CCTGCAGCCCAAGCTTACCATGACCGAGTACAAGCCCACGGTGCGCCTCGCCACCCGCGACGACGTCCCC
AGGGCCGTACGCACCCTCGCCGCCGCGTTCGCCGACTACCCCGCCACGCGCCACACCGTCGATCCGGACC
GCCACATCGAGCGGGTCACCGAGCTGCAAGAACTCTTCCTCACGCGCGTCGGGCTCGACATCGGCAAGGT
GTGGGTCGCGGACGACGGCGCCGCGGTGGCGGTCTGGACCACGCCGGAGAGCGTCGAAGCGGGGGCGGTG
TTCGCCGAGATCGGCCCGCGCATGGCCGAGTTGAGCGGTTCCCGGCTGGCCGCGCAGCAACAGATGGAAG
GCCTCCTGGCGCCGCACCGGCCCAAGGAGCCCGCGTGGTTCCTGGCCACCGTCGGCGTCTCGCCCGACCA
CCAGGGCAAGGGTCTGGGCAGCGCCGTCGTGCTCCCCGGAGTGGAGGCGGCCGAGCGCGCCGGGGTGCCC
GCCTTCCTGGAGACCTCCGCGCCCCGCAACCTCCCCTTCTACGAGCGGCTCGGCTTCACCGTCACCGCCG
ACGTCGAGGTGCCCGAAGGACCGCGCACCTGGTGCATGACCCGCAAGCCCGGTGCCTGACGCCCGCCCCA
CGACCCGCAGCGCCCGACCGAAAGGAGCGCACGACCCCATGCATCTCGAGGGCCCGGTACCTTTAAGACC
AATGACTTACAAGGCAGCTGTAGATCTTAGCCACTTTTTAAAAGAAAAGGGGGGACTGGAAGGGCTAGCT
CACTCCCAACGAAGACAAGATCTGCTTTTTGCTTGTACTGGGTCTCTCTGGTTAGACCAGATCTGAGCCT
GGGAGCTCTCTGGCTAACTAGGGAACCCACTGCTTAAGCCTCAATAAAGCTTGCCTTGAGTGCTTCAAGT
AGTGTGTGCCCGTCTGTTGTGTGACTCTGGTAACTAGAGATCCCTCAGACCCTTTTAGTCAGTGTGGAAA
ATCTCTAGCAGTAGTAGTTCATGTCATCTTATTATTCAGTATTTATAACTTGCAAAGAAATGAATATCAG
AGAGTGAGAGGAACTTGTTTATTGCAGCTTATAATGGTTACAAATAAAGCAATAGCATCACAAATTTCAC
AAATAAAGCATTTTTTTCACTGCATTCTAGTTGTGGTTTGTCCAAACTCATCAATGTATCTTATCATGTC
TGGCTCTAGCTATCCCGCCCCTAACTCCGCCCATCCCGCCCCTAACTCCGCCCAGTTCCGCCCATTCTCC
GCCCCATGGCTGACTAATTTTTTTTATTTATGCAGAGGCCGAGGCCGCCTCGGCCTCTGAGCTATTCCAG
AAGTAGTGAGGAGGCTTTTTTGGAGGCCTAGGGACGTACCCAATTCGCCCTATAGTGAGTCGTATTACGC
GCGCTCACTGGCCGTCGTTTTACAACGTCGTGACTGGGAAAACCCTGGCGTTACCCAACTTAATCGCCTT
GCAGCACATCCCCCTTTCGCCAGCTGGCGTAATAGCGAAGAGGCCCGCACCGATCGCCCTTCCCAACAGT
TGCGCAGCCTGAATGGCGAATGGG
[124 nt withheld, positions 9335-9458]
C
[91 nt withheld, positions 9460-9550]
A
[49 nt withheld, positions 9552-9600]
CCTTTGACGTTGGAGTCCACGTTCTTT
[37 nt withheld, positions 9628-9664]
ACCCTATCTCGGTCTATTCTTTTGATTTATAAGGGATTTTGCCGATTTCGGCCTATTGGTTAAAAAATGA
GCTGATTTAACAAAAATTTAACGCGAATTTTAACAAAATATTAACGCTTA
Features (pLannotate 1.2.2; 33 found; start..end, strand, type, name):
     32..136     +  promoter       AmpR promoter: bla
    137..997     +  CDS            AmpR: β-lactamase; bla; confers resistance to ampicillin, carbenicillin, and related antibiotics
   1168..1756    +  rep_origin     ori: high-copy-number ColE1/pMB1/pBR322/pUC origin of replication
   1939..2031    +  CDS            lacI (fragment): lac repressor; lacI; The lac repressor binds to the lac operator to inhibit transcription in E. coli. This inhibition can be relieved by adding lactose or isopropyl-β-D-thiogalactopyranoside (IPTG).
   2044..2065    +  protein_bind   CAP binding site: CAP binding activates transcription in the presence of cAMP. E. coli catabolite activator protein
   2080..2110    +  promoter       lac promoter: promoter for the E. coli lac operon
   2118..2134    +  protein_bind   lac operator: The lac repressor binds to the lac operator to inhibit transcription in E. coli. This inhibition can be relieved by adding lactose or isopropyl-β-D-thiogalactopyranoside (IPTG). lac repressor encoded by lacI
   2179..2197    +  promoter       T3 promoter: promoter for bacteriophage T3 RNA polymerase
   2225..2451    +  promoter       RSV promoter: Rous sarcoma virus enhancer/promoter
   2452..2632    +  LTR            5' LTR (truncated): truncated 5' long terminal repeat (LTR) from HIV-1
   2679..2804    +  misc_feature   HIV-1 Ψ: packaging signal of human immunodeficiency virus type 1
   2788..3151    +  CDS            HIV-1 gag (fragment): gag protein from human immunodeficiency virus 1; gag
   3297..3530    +  misc_feature   RRE: The Rev response element (RRE) of HIV-1 allows for Rev-dependent mRNA export from the nucleus to the cytoplasm.
   3907..4007    +  CDS            Rev (fragment): human immunodeficiency virus 1 (HIV-1) Rev protein; rev; enhances nuclear export of unspliced and incompletely spliced viral mRNAs
   4026..4142    +  misc_feature   cPPT/CTS: central polypurine tract and central termination sequence of HIV-1
   4176..4196    +  protein_bind   attB4: mutant version of attB; core recombination site for the Gateway® BP reaction BP Clonase™
   4196..5407    +  promoter       UbC promoter: human ubiquitin C promoter
   5411..5429    -  protein_bind   attB5 (fragment): mutant version of attB; core recombination site for the Gateway® BP reaction BP Clonase™
   5435..5703    +  LTR            5' LTR (truncated): truncated 5' long terminal repeat (LTR) from human T-cell leukemia virus (HTLV) type 1
   5713..5753    +  CDS            V5 tag (fragment): epitope tag from simian virus 5
   5752..5776    +  protein_bind   attB1: mutant version of attB; recombination site for the Gateway® BP reaction BP Clonase™
   5791..6561    +  CDS            miniTurbo: N-terminally truncated mutant of the E. coli biotin ligase BioID engineered for improved catalytic efficiency (Branon et al., 2018)
   6614..6635    -  protein_bind   attB2 (fragment): mutant version of attB; recombination site for the Gateway® BP reaction BP Clonase™
   6668..7256    +  misc_feature   WPRE: woodchuck hepatitis virus posttranscriptional regulatory element
   7270..7769    +  promoter       PGK promoter: mouse phosphoglycerate kinase 1 promoter
   7790..8389    +  CDS            PuroR: puromycin N-acetyltransferase; pac from Streptomyces alboniger; confers resistance to puromycin
   8457..8594    +  CDS            nef (fragment): NEF_HV1LA - Experimental evidence at protein level: Swiss-Prot protein existence level 1. Extracellular Nef protein targets CD4(+) T-lymphocytes for apoptosis by interacting with CXCR4 surface receptors. From Human immunodeficiency virus type 1 group M subtype B (isolate Lai) (HIV-1).
   8580..8760    +  LTR            5' LTR (truncated): truncated 5' long terminal repeat (LTR) from HIV-1
   8832..8953    +  polyA_signal   SV40 poly(A) signal: SV40 polyadenylation signal
   8993..9128    +  rep_origin     SV40 ori: SV40 origin of replication
   9149..9167    -  promoter       T7 promoter: promoter for bacteriophage T7 RNA polymerase
   9175..9330    +  CDS            lacZα (fragment): LacZα fragment of β-galactosidase; lacZ fragment
   9335..9763    +  rep_origin     f1 ori (sequence partly withheld): f1 bacteriophage origin of replication; arrow indicates direction of (+) strand synthesis
