[The description below was written by a language model from this plasmid's Addgene catalogue record and pLannotate feature annotations shown in this document.]
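Description:
p663-UBC-V5-miniTurbo-V5-STOP_IDG-K is a lentiviral mammalian expression plasmid built on the pDest663 backbone by multisite Gateway recombination. The 9,784-nt sequence record carries an ampicillin resistance gene, a ColE1/pUC-type origin and an f1 origin for propagation in E. coli. The catalogue lists the plasmid as low copy, even though the origin is annotated as a high-copy type. The viral portion has a third-generation layout. An RSV promoter drives a truncated HIV-1 5' LTR, followed by the Ψ packaging signal with a gag fragment, the RRE for Rev-dependent export and the cPPT/CTS. A truncated HIV-1 LTR lies at the 3' end, followed by an SV40 poly(A) signal and SV40 origin.

Between attB4 and attB5 scars sits the human ubiquitin C promoter, followed by an element annotated as a truncated HTLV-1 LTR. The open reading frame begins with an N-terminal V5 epitope, continues across an attB1 site into miniTurbo, an N-terminally truncated engineered E. coli biotin ligase, and is followed by an attB2 scar. The name and catalogue fields indicate a second V5 tag and a stop codon after miniTurbo, but the feature table does not annotate that second tag. A WPRE downstream enhances transcript expression, and a separate mouse PGK promoter drives puromycin N-acetyltransferase for selecting transduced cells.

The construct carries no kinase bait. It serves as the ligase-only control for proximity-dependent biotinylation proteomics, paired with kinase fusions made in a programme mapping protein-proximity networks of understudied kinases. The depositor notes that plasmids in the series were only partially sequenced.
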