Addgene plasmid #158158: p663-UBC-V5-miniTurbo-V5-STOP_IDG-K
Purpose: Gateway destination clone of miniTurbo-V5 (as control) tagged with N-terminal V5 for generating protein-proximity networks using proximity-dependent biotinylation proteomics
Depositing lab: Ben Major. Depositing organization: Washington University in Saint Louis.
Backbone
  Vector backbone: pDest663
  Backbone manufacturer: PEL
  Backbone size w/o insert (bp): 9019
  Vector type: Mammalian Expression, Lentiviral ; Gateway Destination
  Selectable markers: Puromycin
Growth in bacteria
  Bacterial resistance: Ampicillin, 100 μg/mL
  Growth temperature: 30°C
  Growth strain: NEB Stable
  Copy number: Low Copy
Gene/Insert
  Gene/Insert name: V5-miniTurbo-V5 (alt name: miniTurbo-V5)
  Species: Unknown
  Promoter: Ubiquitin
  Tag / fusion protein: V5 (N terminal on insert)
  Cloning method: Gateway Cloning
  Sequencing primers: 5′ GCCCGAAGGAATAGAAGAAGAA; 3′ CATAGCGTAAAAGGAGCAACA
Terms and licenses: Academic/Nonprofit Terms; Industry Terms: Not Available to Industry
Depositor comments: These plasmids were generated as part of the Illuminating the Druggable Genome (IDG) program sponsored by the NIH Common Fund. The goal of this program is to identify, gather, and distribute information and resources for proteins that currently are not well-studied yet belong to commonly drug-targeted protein families: protein kinases, non-olfactory G-protein coupled receptors (GPCRs), and ion channels. The IDG program is designed to develop fundamental research tools for understudied proteins, elucidate their function, and disseminate the IDG-related resources and data to the greater scientific community. These lentiviral gateway destination plasmids were generated, as part of the Kinase-Data and Resource Generating Center (DRGC), using the single fragment or multisite gateway cloning technology. They were used for generating proteomics-based protein-interaction and protein-proximity networks that can be accessed through the kinase-DRGC website https://darkkinome.org/. Each plasmid has either an N- or C-terminal fusion protein (Flag/ V5/V5-miniTurbo/V5-TurboID/miniTurbo-V5/TurboID-V5) tagged understudied kinase driven under either a CMV or Ubiquitin (UBC) promoter. All inserts in the pENTR plasmids used to generate the deposited destination plasmids were end-sequenced and insert size validated prior to multi-site gateway cloning. The combined insert size of the single fragment or three fragment destination plasmids were confirmed by restriction digestion (BsrGI, and EcoRV for pDest667; BsrGI, EcoRV, and BstZ17I for pDest663; and BsrGI for pHAGE) and all plasmids were partially sequenced to ensure in-frame ORFs and fusion tags.
How to cite: p663-UBC-V5-miniTurbo-V5-STOP_IDG-K was a gift from Ben Major (Addgene plasmid # 158158 ; http://n2t.net/addgene:158158 ; RRID:Addgene_158158)
